>Addgene plasmid #176970 | GABPA_pcDNA6.2/EmGFP-Bsd | addgene full sequence | sequence record 349729 | Addgene NGS Result
GTGATGCGGTTTTGGCAGTACATCAATGGGCGTGGATAGCGGTTTGACTCACGGGGATTTCCAAGTCTCC
ACCCCATTGACGTCAATGGGAGTTTGTTTTGGCACCAAAATCAACGGGACTTTCCAAAATGTCGTAACAA
CTCCGCCCCATTGACGCAAATGGGCGGTAGGCGTGTACGGTGGGAGGTCTATATAAGCAGAGCTCTCTGG
CTAACTAGAGAACCCACTGCTTACTGGCTTATCGAAATTAATACGACTCACTATAGGGAGACCCAAGCTG
GCTAGTTAAGCTATCAACAAGTTTGTACAAAAAAGCAGGCACCATGACTAAAAGAGAAGCAGAGGAGCTG
ATAGAAATTGAGATTGATGGAACAGAGAAAGCAGAGTGCACAGAAGAAAGCATTGTAGAACAAACCTACG
CGCCAGCTGAATGTGTAAGCCAGGCCATAGACATCAATGAACCAATAGGCAATTTAAAGAAACTGCTAGA
ACCAAGACTACAGTGTTCTTTGGATGCTCATGAAATTTGTCTGCAAGATATCCAGCTGGATCCAGAACGA
AGTTTATTTGACCAAGGAGTAAAAACAGATGGAACTGTACAGCTTAGTGTACAGGTAATTTCTTACCAAG
GAATTGAACCAAAGTTAAACATCCTTGAAATTGTTAAACCTGCGGACACTGTTGAGGTTGTTATTGATCC
AGATGCCCACCATGCTGAATCAGAAGCACATCTTGTTGAAGAAGCTCAAGTGATAACTCTTGATGGCACA
AAACACATCACAACCATTTCAGATGAAACTTCAGAACAAGTGACAAGATGGGCTGCTGCACTGGAAGGCT
ATAGGAAAGAACAAGAACGCCTTGGGATACCCTATGATCCCATACAGTGGTCCACAGACCAAGTCCTGCA
TTGGGTGGTTTGGGTAATGAAGGAATTCAGCATGACCGATATAGACCTCACCACACTCAACATTTCGGGG
AGAGAATTATGTAGTCTCAACCAAGAAGATTTTTTTCAGCGGGTTCCTCGGGGAGAAATTCTCTGGAGTC
ATCTGGAACTTCTCCGAAAATATGTATTGGCAAGTCAAGAACAACAGATGAATGAAATAGTTACAATTGA
TCAACCTGTGCAAATTATTCCAGCATCAGTGCAATCTGCTACACCTACTACCATTAAAGTTATAAATAGT
AGTGCGAAAGCAGCCAAAGTACAAAGAGCGCCGAGGATTTCAGGAGAAGATAGAAGCTCACCTGGGAACA
GAACAGGAAACAATGGCCAAATCCAACTATGGCAGTTTTTGCTAGAACTTCTTACTGATAAGGACGCTCG
AGACTGCATTTCTTGGGTTGGTGATGAAGGTGAATTTAAGCTAAATCAGCCTGAACTGGTTGCACAGAAA
TGGGGACAGCGTAAAAATAAGCCTACGATGAACTATGAGAAACTCAGTCGTGCATTAAGATATTATTACG
ATGGGGACATGATTTGTAAAGTTCAAGGCAAGAGATTTGTGTACAAGTTTGTCTGTGACTTGAAGACTCT
TATTGGATACAGTGCAGCGGAGTTGAACCGTTTGGTCACAGAATGTGAACAGAAGAAACTTGCAAAGATG
CAGCTCCATGGAATTGCCCAGCCAGTCACAGCAGTAGCTCTGTCTACTGCTTCTCTGCAAACGGAAAAGG
ATAATTAGAACCCAGCTTTCTTGTACAAAGTGGTTGATCTAGAGGGCCCGCGGTTCGAAGGTAAGCCTAT
CCCTAACCCTCTCCTCGGTCTCGATTCTACGCGTACCGGTTAGTAATGAGTTTAAACGGGGGAGGCTAAC
TGAAACACGGAAGGAGACAATACCGGAAGGAACCCGCGCTATGACGGCAATAAAAAGACAGAATAAAACG
CACGGGTGTTGGGTCGTTTGTTCATAAACGCGGGGTTCGGTCCCAGGGCTGGCACTCTGTCGATACCCCA
CCGAGACCCCATTGGGGCCAATACGCCCGCGTTTCTTCCTTTTCCCCACCCCACCCCCCAAGTTCGGGTG
AAGGCCCAGGGCTCGCAGCCAACGTCGGGGCGGCAGGCCCTGCCATAGCAGATCTGCGCAGCTGGGGCTC
TAGGGGGTATCCCC
[124 nt withheld, positions 2115-2238]
C
[91 nt withheld, positions 2240-2330]
A
[49 nt withheld, positions 2332-2380]
CCTTTGACGTTGGAGTCCACGTTCTTT
[37 nt withheld, positions 2408-2444]
ACCCTATCTCGGTCTATTCTTTTGATTTATAAGGGATTTTGCCGATTTCGGCCTATTGGTTAAAAAATGA
GCTGATTTAACAAAAATTTAACGCGAATTATCCTCGAGCTACCGGGTAGGGGAGGCGCTTTTCCCAAGGC
AGTCTGGAGCATGCGCTTTAGCAGCCCCGCTGGGCACTTGGCGCTACACAAGTGGCCTCTGGCCTCGCAC
ACATTCCACATCCACCGGTAGGCGCCAACCGGCTCCGTTCTTTGGTGGCCCCTTCGCGCCACCTTCTACT
CCTCCCCTAGTCAGGAAGTTCCCCCCCGCCCCGCAGCTCGCGTCGTGCAGGACGTGACAAATGGAAGTAG
CACGTCTCACTAGTCTCGTGCAGATGGACAGCACCGCTGAGCAATGGAAGCGGGTAGGCCTTTGGGGCAG
CGGCCAATAGCAGCTTTGCTCCTTCGCTTTCTGGGCTCAGAGGCTGGGAAGGGGTGGGTCCGGGGGCGGG
CTCAGGGGCGGGCTCAGGGGCGGGGCGGGCGCCCGAAGGTCCTCCGGAGGCCCGGCATTCTGCACGCTTC
AAAAGCGCACGTCTGCCGCGCTGTTCTCCTCTTCCTCATCTCCGGGCCTTTCGACTCTAGACACGTGTTG
ACAATTAATCATCGGCATAGTATATCGGCATAGTATAATACGACAAGGTGAGGAACTAAACCATGGTGAG
CAAGGGCGAGGAGCTGTTCACCGGGGTGGTGCCCATCCTGGTCGAGCTGGACGGCGACGTAAACGGCCAC
AAGTTCAGCGTGTCCGGCGAGGGCGAGGGCGATGCCACCTACGGCAAGCTGACCCTGAAGTTCATCTGCA
CCACCGGCAAGCTGCCCGTGCCCTGGCCCACCCTCGTGACCACCTTCACCTACGGCGTGCAGTGCTTCGC
CCGCTACCCCGACCACATGAAGCAGCACGACTTCTTCAAGTCCGCCATGCCCGAAGGCTACGTCCAGGAG
CGCACCATCTTCTTCAAGGACGACGGCAACTACAAGACCCGCGCCGAGGTGAAGTTCGAGGGCGACACCC
TGGTGAACCGCATCGAGCTGAAGGGCATCGACTTCAAGGAGGACGGCAACATCCTGGGGCACAAGCTGGA
GTACAACTACAACAGCCACAAGGTCTATATCACCGCCGACAAGCAGAAGAACGGCATCAAGGTGAACTTC
AAGACCCGCCACAACATCGAGGACGGCAGCGTGCAGCTCGCCGACCACTACCAGCAGAACACCCCCATCG
GCGACGGCCCCGTGCTGCTGCCCGACAACCACTACCTGAGCACCCAGTCCGCCCTGAGCAAAGACCCCAA
CGAGAAGCGCGATCACATGGTCCTGCTGGAGTTCGTGACCGCCGCCGGGATCACTCTCGGCATGGACGAG
CTGTACAAGGCCAAGCCTTTGTCTCAAGAAGAATCCACCCTCATTGAAAGAGCAACGGCTACAATCAACA
GCATCCCCATCTCTGAAGACTACAGCGTCGCCAGCGCAGCTCTCTCTAGCGACGGCCGCATCTTCACTGG
TGTCAATGTATATCATTTTACTGGGGGACCTTGTGCAGAACTCGTGGTGCTGGGCACTGCTGCTGCTGCG
GCAGCTGGCAACCTGACTTGTATCGTCGCGATCGGAAATGAGAACAGGGGCATCTTGAGCCCCTGCGGAC
GGTGCCGACAGGTGCTTCTCGATCTGCATCCTGGGATCAAAGCCATAGTGAAGGACAGTGATGGACAGCC
GACGGCAGTTGGGATTCGTGAATTGCTGCCCTCTGGTTATGTGTGGGAGGGCTAAGCACTTCGTGGCCGA
GGAGCAGGACTGACACGTGCTACGAGATTTCGATTCCACCGCCGCCTTCTATGAAAGGTTGGGCTTCGGA
ATCGTTTTCCGGGACGCCGGCTGGATGATCCTCCAGCGCGGGGATCTCATGCTGGAGTTCTTCGCCCACC
CCAACTTGTTTATTGCAGCTTATAATGGTTACAAATAAAGCAATAGCATCACAAATTTCACAAATAAAGC
ATTTTTTTCACTGCATTCTAGTTGTGGTTTGTCCAAACTCATCAATGTATCTTATCATGTCTGTATACCG
TCGACCTCTAGCTAGAGCTTGGCGTAATCATGGTCATAGCTGTTTCCTGTGTGAAATTGTTATCCGCTCA
CAATTCCACACAACATACGAGCCGGAAGCATAAAGTGTAAAGCCTGGGGTGCCTAATGAGTGAGCTAACT
CACATTAATTGCGTTGCGCTCACTGCCCGCTTTCCAGTCGGGAAACCTGTCGTGCCAGCTGCATTAATGA
ATCGGCCAACGCGCGGGGAGAGGCGGTTTGCGTATTGGGCGCTCTTCCGCTTCCTCGCTCACTGACTCGC
TGCGCTCGGTCGTTCGGCTGCGGCGAGCGGTATCAGCTCACTCAAAGGCGGTAATACGGTTATCCACAGA
ATCAGGGGATAACGCAGGAAAGAACATGTGAGCAAAAGGCCAGCAAAAGGCCAGGAACCGTAAAAAGGCC
GCGTTGCTGGCGTTTTTCCATAGGCTCCGCCCCCCTGACGAGCATCACAAAAATCGACGCTCAAGTCAGA
GGTGGCGAAACCCGACAGGACTATAAAGATACCAGGCGTTTCCCCCTGGAAGCTCCCTCGTGCGCTCTCC
TGTTCCGACCCTGCCGCTTACCGGATACCTGTCCGCCTTTCTCCCTTCGGGAAGCGTGGCGCTTTCTCAT
AGCTCACGCTGTAGGTATCTCAGTTCGGTGTAGGTCGTTCGCTCCAAGCTGGGCTGTGTGCACGAACCCC
CCGTTCAGCCCGACCGCTGCGCCTTATCCGGTAACTATCGTCTTGAGTCCAACCCGGTAAGACACGACTT
ATCGCCACTGGCAGCAGCCACTGGTAACAGGATTAGCAGAGCGAGGTATGTAGGCGGTGCTACAGAGTTC
TTGAAGTGGTGGCCTAACTACGGCTACACTAGAAGAACAGTATTTGGTATCTGCGCTCTGCTGAAGCCAG
TTACCTTCGGAAAAAGAGTTGGTAGCTCTTGATCCGGCAAACAAACCACCGCTGGTAGCGGTGGTTTTTT
TGTTTGCAAGCAGCAGATTACGCGCAGAAAAAAAGGATCTCAAGAAGATCCTTTGATCTTTTCTACGGGG
TCTGACGCTCAGTGGAACGAAAACTCACGTTAAGGGATTTTGGTCATGAGATTATCAAAAAGGATCTTCA
CCTAGATCCTTTTAAATTAAAAATGAAGTTTTAAATCAATCTAAAGTATATATGAGTAAACTTGGTCTGA
CAGTTACCAATGCTTAATCAGTGAGGCACCTATCTCAGCGATCTGTCTATTTCGTTCATCCATAGTTGCC
TGACTCCCCGTCGTGTAGATAACTACGATACGGGAGGGCTTACCATCTGGCCCCAGTGCTGCAATGATAC
CGCGAGACCCACGCTCACCGGCTCCAGATTTATCAGCAATAAACCAGCCAGCCGGAAGGGCCGAGCGCAG
AAGTGGTCCTGCAACTTTATCCGCCTCCATCCAGTCTATTAATTGTTGCCGGGAAGCTAGAGTAAGTAGT
TCGCCAGTTAATAGTTTGCGCAACGTTGTTGCCATTGCTACAGGCATCGTGGTGTCACGCTCGTCGTTTG
GTATGGCTTCATTCAGCTTCGGTTCCCAACGATCAAGGCGAGTTACATGATCCCCCATGTTGTGCAAAAA
AGCGGTTAGCTCCTTCGGTCCTCCGATCGTTGTCAGAAGTAAGTTGGCCGCAGTGTTATCACTCATGGTT
ATGGCAGCACTGCATAATTCTCTTACTGTCATGCCATCCGTAAGATGCTTTTCTGTGACTGGTGAGTACT
CAACCAAGTCATTCTGAGAATAGTGTATGCGGCGACCGAGTTGCTCTTGCCCGGCGTCAATACGGGATAA
TACCGCGCCACATAGCAGAACTTTAAAAGTGCTCATCATTGGAAAACGTTCTTCGGGGCGAAAACTCTCA
AGGATCTTACCGCTGTTGAGATCCAGTTCGATGTAACCCACTCGTGCACCCAACTGATCTTCAGCATCTT
TTACTTTCACCAGCGTTTCTGGGTGAGCAAAAACAGGAAGGCAAAATGCCGCAAAAAAGGGAATAAGGGC
GACACGGAAATGTTGAATACTCATACTCTTCCTTTTTCAATATTATTGAAGCATTTATCAGGGTTATTGT
CTCATGAGCGGATACATATTTGAATGTATTTAGAAAAATAAACAAATAGGGGTTCCGCGCACATTTCCCC
GAAAAGTGCCACCTGACGTCGACGGATCGGGAGATCTCCCGATCCCCTATGGTGCACTCTCAGTACAATC
TGCTCTGATGCCGCATAGTTAAGCCAGTATCTGCTCCCTGCTTGTGTGTTGGAGGTCGCTGAGTAGTGCG
CGAGCAAAATTTAAGCTACAACAAGGCAAGGCTTGACCGACAATTGCATGAAGAATCTGCTTAGGGTTAG
GCGTTTTGCGCTGCTTCGCGATGTACGGGCCAGATATACGCGTTGACATTGATTATTGACTAGTTATTAA
TAGTAATCAATTACGGGGTCATTAGTTCATAGCCCATATATGGAGTTCCGCGTTACATAACTTACGGTAA
ATGGCCCGCCTGGCTGACCGCCCAACGACCCCCGCCCATTGACGTCAATAATGACGTATGTTCCCATAGT
AACGCCAATAGGGACTTTCCATTGACGTCAATGGGTGGAGTATTTACGGTAAACTGCCCACTTGGCAGTA
CATCAAGTGTATCATATGCCAAGTACGCCCCCTATTGACGTCAATGACGGTAAATGGCCCGCCTGGCATT
ATGCCCAGTACATGACCTTATGGGACTTTCCTACTTGGCAGTACATCTACGTATTAGTCATCGCTATTAC
CATG
Features (pLannotate 1.2.2; 26 found; start..end, strand, type, name):
      1..204     +  promoter       CMV promoter: human cytomegalovirus (CMV) immediate early promoter
    200..233     +  LTR            5' LTR (truncated) (fragment): truncated 5' long terminal repeat (LTR) from HIV-1
    249..267     +  promoter       T7 promoter: promoter for bacteriophage T7 RNA polymerase
    298..318     +  protein_bind   attB1: mutant version of attB; core recombination site for the Gateway® BP reaction BP Clonase™
    324..1685    +  CDS            GABPA: GABPA_HUMAN - Also known as E4TF1A. Experimental evidence at protein level: Swiss-Prot protein existence level 1. Transcription factor capable of interacting with purine rich repeats (GA repeats). Necessary for the expression of the Adenovirus E4 gene. From Homo sapiens (Human).
   1690..1714    -  protein_bind   attB2: mutant version of attB; recombination site for the Gateway® BP reaction BP Clonase™
   1740..1781    +  CDS            V5 tag: epitope tag from simian virus 5
   1865..1913    +  polyA_signal   HSV TK poly(A) signal: herpes simplex virus thymidine kinase polyadenylation signal (Cole and Stacy, 1985)
   2004..2020    -  polyA_signal   bGH poly(A) signal (fragment): bovine growth hormone polyadenylation signal
   2115..2543    +  rep_origin     f1 ori (sequence partly withheld): f1 bacteriophage origin of replication; arrow indicates direction of (+) strand synthesis
   2558..3057    +  promoter       PGK promoter: mouse phosphoglycerate kinase 1 promoter
   3071..3118    +  promoter       EM7 promoter: synthetic bacterial promoter&nbsp
   3137..3853    +  CDS            Emerald: Emerald is a basic (constitutively fluorescent) green fluorescent protein published in 1998, derived from Aequorea victoria. It is reported to be a very rapidly-maturing weak dimer.
   3853..4249    +  CDS            BSD (fragment): blasticidin S deaminase; Aspergillus terreus BSD; confers resistance to blasticidin
   4250..4277    +  CDS            BleoR (fragment): antibiotic-binding protein; Sh ble from Streptoalloteichus hindustanus; confers resistance to bleomycin, phleomycin, and Zeocin™
   4287..4412    +  CDS            ble (fragment): BLE_KLEPN - Experimental evidence at protein level: Swiss-Prot protein existence level 1. Binding protein with a strong affinity to the bleomycin family of antibiotics. Binds to CL990; an antimitotic-antibiotic compound. From Klebsiella pneumoniae.
   4407..4528    +  polyA_signal   SV40 poly(A) signal: SV40 polyadenylation signal
   4601..4617    -  protein_bind   lac operator: The lac repressor binds to the lac operator to inhibit transcription in E. coli. This inhibition can be relieved by adding lactose or isopropyl-β-D-thiogalactopyranoside (IPTG). lac repressor encoded by lacI
   4625..4655    -  promoter       lac promoter: promoter for the E. coli lac operon
   4670..4691    -  protein_bind   CAP binding site: CAP binding activates transcription in the presence of cAMP. E. coli catabolite activator protein
   4704..4796    -  CDS            lacI (fragment): lac repressor; lacI; The lac repressor binds to the lac operator to inhibit transcription in E. coli. This inhibition can be relieved by adding lactose or isopropyl-β-D-thiogalactopyranoside (IPTG).
   4979..5567    -  rep_origin     ori: high-copy-number ColE1/pMB1/pBR322/pUC origin of replication
   5738..6598    -  CDS            AmpR: β-lactamase; bla; confers resistance to ampicillin, carbenicillin, and related antibiotics
   6599..6703    -  promoter       AmpR promoter: bla
   6762..6814    -  misc_feature   bom (fragment): basis of mobility region from pBR322
   6969..7348    +  enhancer       CMV enhancer: human cytomegalovirus immediate early enhancer
