[The description below was written by a language model from this plasmid's Addgene catalogue record and pLannotate feature annotations shown in this document.]
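Description:
GABPA_pcDNA6.2/EmGFP-Bsd is a mammalian expression plasmid built on the pcDNA6.2/EmGFP-Bsd/V5-DEST Gateway destination backbone, carrying the human GABPA coding sequence (also known as NRF2 or E4TF1A), which encodes a transcription factor that binds purine-rich GA repeats. The roughly 1.36 kb open reading frame was introduced by Gateway recombination and is flanked by attB1 and attB2 sites. It is driven by the CMV immediate early enhancer and promoter, with a T7 promoter just upstream that also serves as a sequencing primer site. A V5 epitope tag lies downstream of attB2, followed by the HSV thymidine kinase polyadenylation signal. The record does not state whether the insert retains a stop codon, so it is unclear whether GABPA is expressed as a V5 fusion.

A second, independent cassette uses the mouse PGK promoter to express Emerald GFP fused in frame to blasticidin S deaminase, terminated by an SV40 polyadenylation signal. This fusion allows transfected cells to be identified by green fluorescence and selected with blasticidin. An EM7 bacterial promoter placed ahead of the fusion permits its expression in E. coli as well. The plasmid is propagated in bacteria through a high-copy ColE1/pUC origin with ampicillin resistance, and it also contains an f1 origin. Short annotated fragments (HIV-1 LTR, bGH poly(A), bleomycin resistance, lacI) appear to be backbone remnants or partial matches rather than functional parts. The construct comes from an overexpression screen of chromosome 21 genes looking for modulators of Sonic hedgehog signaling relevant to Down syndrome.
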