Addgene plasmid #176970: GABPA_pcDNA6.2/EmGFP-Bsd
Purpose: Mammalian expression vector encoding GABPA and EmGFP-Bsd
Depositing lab: Roger Reeves. Depositing organization: Johns Hopkins University and School of Medicine. Publication: Overexpression screen of chromosome 21 genes reveals modulators of Sonic hedgehog signaling relevant to Down syndrome. Moyer AJ, Fernandez FX, Li Y, Klinedinst DK, Florea LD, Kazuki Y, Oshimura M, Reeves RH. Dis Model Mech. 2023 Apr 1;16(4):dmm049712. doi: 10.1242/dmm.049712. Epub 2023 Apr 13. PubMed 36995257.
Backbone
  Vector backbone: pcDNA6.2/EmGFP-Bsd/V5-DEST
  Backbone manufacturer: Invitrogen (V36620)
  Backbone size w/o insert (bp): 5983
  Vector type: Mammalian Expression
  Selectable markers: EmGFP fused to Blasticidin (bsd)-resistance marker
Growth in bacteria
  Bacterial resistance: Ampicillin, 100 μg/mL
  Growth temperature: 37°C
  Growth strain: DH5alpha
  Copy number: High Copy
Gene/Insert
  Gene/Insert name: GABPA (alt names: NFT2; NRF2)
  Species: H. sapiens (human)
  Insert size (bp): 1365
  Entrez Gene: GABPA (a.k.a. E4TF1-60, E4TF1A, NFT2, NRF2, NRF2A, RCH04A07)
  Promoter: CMV
  Cloning method: Gateway Cloning
  Sequencing primers: 5′ T7; 3′ V5 reverse
Resource information
  A portion of this plasmid was derived from a plasmid made by: Derived from Addgene #53890
Terms and licenses: Academic/Nonprofit Terms; Industry Terms: Not Available to Industry
Depositor comments: GABPA (BC035031) expressed under the control of CMV promoter and EmGFP-Bsd under the control of PGK
How to cite: GABPA_pcDNA6.2/EmGFP-Bsd was a gift from Roger Reeves (Addgene plasmid # 176970 ; http://n2t.net/addgene:176970 ; RRID:Addgene_176970)
